>Addgene plasmid #112691 | gRNA[bTub].1026C | addgene full sequence | sequence record 218716 | Addgene NGS Result
CTG
[124 nt withheld, positions 4-127]
C
[91 nt withheld, positions 129-219]
A
[49 nt withheld, positions 221-269]
CCTTTGACGTTGGAGTCCACGTTCTTT
[37 nt withheld, positions 297-333]
ACCCTATCTCGGTCTATTCTTTTGATTTATAAGGGATTTTGCCGATTTCGGCCTATTGGTTAAAAAATGA
GCTGATTTAACAAAAATTTAACGCGAATTTTAACAAAATATTAACGCTTACAATTTCCATTCGCCATTCA
GGCTGCGCAACTGTTGGGAAGGGCGATCGGTGCGGGCCTCTTCGCTATTACGCCAGCTGGCGAAAGGGGG
ATGTGCTGCAAGGCGATTAAGTTGGGTAACGCCAGGGTTTTCCCAGTCACGACGTTGTAAAACGACGGCC
AGTGAATTGTAATACGACTCACTATAGGGCGAATTGGGTACGTACCGGGCCCCTAGTATGTATGTAAGTT
AATAAAACCCATTTTTGCGGAAAGTAGATAAAAAAAACATTTTTTTTTTTTACTGCACTGGATATCATTG
AACTTATCTGATCAGTTTTAAATTTACTTCGATCCAAGGGTATTTGATGTACCAGGTTCTTTCGATTACC
TCTCACTCAAAATGACATTCCACTCAAAGTCAGCGCTGTTTGCCTCCTTCTCTGTCCACAGAAATATCGC
CGTCTCTTTCGCCGCTGCGTCCGCTATCTCTTTCGCCACCGTTTGTAGCGTTACGTAGCGTCAATGTCCG
CCTTCAGTTGCATTTTGTCAGCGGTTTCGTGACGAAGCTCCAAGCGGTTTACGCCATCAATTAAACACAA
AGTGCTGTGCCAAAACTCCTCTCGCTTCTTATTTTTGTTTGTTTTTTGAGTGATTGGGGTGGTGATTGGT
TTTGGGTGGGTAAGCAGGGGAAAGTGTGAAAAATCCCGGCAATGGGCCAAGAGGATCAGGAGCTATTAAT
TCGCGGAGGCAGCAAACACCCATCTGCCGAGCATCTGAACAATGTGAGTAGTACATGTGCATACATCTTA
AGTTCACTTGATCTATAGGAACTGCGATTGCAACATCAAATTGTCTGCGGCGTGAGAACTGCGACCCACA
AAAATCCCAAACCGCAATTGCACAAACAAATAGTGACACGAAACAGATTATTCTGGTAGCTGTTCTCGCT
ATATAAGACAATTTTTGAGATCATATCATGATCAAGACATCTAAAGGCATTCATTTTCGACTATATTCTT
TTTTACAAAAAATATAACAACCAGATATTTTAAGCTGATCCTAGATGCACAAAAAATAAATAAAAGTATA
AACCTACTTCGTAGGATACTTCGGGGTACTTTTTGTTCGGGGTTAGATGAGCATAACGCTTGTAGTTGAT
ATTTGAGATCCCCTATCATTGCAGGGTGACAGCGGAGCGGCTTCGCAGAGCTGCATTAACCAGGGCTTCG
GGCAGGCCAAAAACTACGGCACGCTCCGGCCACCCAGTCCGCCGGAGGACTCCGGTTCAGGGAGCGGCCA
ACTAGCCGAGAACCTCACCTATGCCTGGCACAATATGGACATCTTTGGGGCGGTCAATCAGCCGGGCTCC
GGATGGCGGCAGCTGGTCAACCGGACACGCGGACTATTCTGCAACGAGCGACACATACCGGCGCCCAGGA
AACATTTGCTCAAGAACGGTGAGTTTCTATTCGCAGTCGGCTGATCTGTGTGAAATCTTAATAAAGGGTC
CAATTACCAATTTGAAACTCAGTTTGCGGCGTGGCCTATCCGGGCGAACTTTTGGCCGTGATGGGCAGTT
CCGGTGCCGGAAAGACGACCCTGCTGAATGCCCTTGCCTTTCGATCGCCGCAGGGCATCCAAGTATCGCC
ATCCGGGATGCGACTGCTCAATGGCCAACCTGTGGACGCCAAGGAGATGCAGGCCAGGTGCGCCTATGTC
CAGCAGGATGACCTCTTTATCGGCTCCCTAACGGCCAGGGAACACCTGATTTTCCAGGCCATGGTGCGGA
TGCCACGACATCTGACCTATCGGCAGCGAGTGGCCCGCGTGGATCAGGTGATCCAGGAGCTTTCGCTCAG
CAAATGTCAGCACACGATCATCGGTGTGCCCGGCAGGGTGAAAGGTCTGTCCGGCGGAGAAAGGAAGCGT
CTGGCATTCGCCTCCGAGGCACTAACCGATCCGCCGCTTCTGATCTGCGATGAGCCCACCTCCGGACTGG
ACTCATTTACCGCCCACAGCGTCGTCCAGGTGCTGAAGAAGCTGTCGCAGAAGGGCAAGACCGTCATCCT
GACCATTCATCAGCCGTCTTCCGAGCTGTTTGAGCTCTTTGACAAGATCCTTCTGATGGCCGAGGGCAGG
GTAGCTTTCTTGGGCACTCCCAGCGAAGCCGTCGACTTCTTTTCCTAGTGAGTTCGATGTGTTTATTAAG
GGTATCTAGCATTACATTACATCTCAACTCCTATCCAGCGTGGGTGCCCAGTGTCCTACCAACTACAATC
CGGCGGACTTTTACGTACAGGTGTTGGCCGTTGTGCCCGGACGGGAGATCGAGTCCCGTGATCGGATCGC
CAAGATATGCGACAATTTTGCTATTAGCAAAGTAGCCCGGGATATGGAGCAGTTGTTGGCCACCAAAAAT
TTGGAGAAGCCACTGGAGCAGCCGGAGAATGGGTACACCTACAAGGCCACCTGGTTCATGCAGTTCCGGG
CGGTCCTGTGGCGATCCTGGCTGTCGGTGCTCAAGGAACCACTCCTCGTAAAAGTGCGACTTATTCAGAC
AACGGTGAGTGGTTCCAGTGGAAACAAATGATATAACGCTTACAATTCTTGGAAACAAATTCGCTAGATT
TTAGTTAGAATTGCCTGATTCCACACCCTTCTTAGTTTTTTTCAATGAGATGTATAGTTTATAGTTTTGC
AGAAAATAAATAAATTTCATTTAACTCGCGAACATGTTGAAGATATGAATATTAATGAGATGCGAGTAAC
ATTTTAATTTGCAGATGGTTGCCATCTTGATTGGCCTCATCTTTTTGGGCCAACAACTCACGCAAGTGGG
CGTGATGAATATCAACGGAGCCATCTTCCTCTTCCTGACCAACATGACCTTTCAAAACGTCTTTGCCACG
ATAAATGTAAGTCTTGTTTAGAATACATTTGCATATTAATAATTTACTAACTTTCTAATGAATCGATTCG
ATTTAGGTGTTCACCTCAGAGCTGCCAGTTTTTATGAGGGAGGCCCGAAGTCGACTTTATCGCTGTGACA
CATACTTTCTGGGCAAAACGATTGCCGAATTACCGCTTTTTCTCACAGTGCCACTGGTCTTCACGGCGAT
TGCCTATCCGATGATCGGACTGCGGGCCGGAGTGCTGCACTTCTTCAACTGCCTGGCGCTGGTCACTCTG
GTGGCCAATGTGTCAACGTCCTTCGGATATCTAATATCCTGCGCCAGCTCCTCGACCTCGATGGCGCTGT
CTGTGGGTCCGCCGGTTATCATACCATTCCTGCTCTTTGGCGGCTTCTTCTTGAACTCGGGCTCGGTGCC
AGTATACCTCAAATGGTTGTCGTACCTCTCATGGTTCCGTTACGCCAACGAGGGTCTGCTGATTAACCAA
TGGGCGGACGTGGAGCCGGGCGAAATTAGCTGCACATCGTCGAACACCACGTGCCCCAGTTCGGGCAAGG
TCATCCTGGAGACGCTTAACTTCTCCGCCGCCGATCTGCCGCTGGACTACGTGGGTCTGGCCATTCTCAT
CGTGAGCTTCCGGGTGCTCGCATATCTGGCTCTAAGACTTCGGGCCCGACGCAAGGAGTAGCCGACATAT
ATCCGAAATAACTGCTTGTTTTTTTTTTTTACCATTATTACCATCGTGTTTACTGTTTATTGCCCCCTCA
AAAAGCTAATGTAATTATATTTGTGCCAATAAAAACAAGATATGACCTATAGAATACAAGTATTTCCCCT
TCGAACATCCCCACAAGTAGACTTTGGATTTGTCTTCTAACCAAAAGACTTACACACCTGCATACCTTAC
ATCAAAAACTCGTTTATCGCTACATAAAACACCGGGATATATTTTTTATATACATACTTTTCAAATCGCG
CGCCCTCTTCATAATTCACCTCCACCACACCACGTTTCGTAGTTGCTCTTTCGCTGTCTCCCACCCGCTC
TCCGCAACACATTCACCTTTTGTTCGACGACCTTGGAGCGACTGTCGTTAGTTCCGCGCGATTCGGTTCG
CTCAAATGGTTCCGAGTGGTTCATTTCGTCTCAATAGAAATTAGTAATAAATATTTGTATGTACAATTTA
TTTGCTCCAATATATTTGTATATATTTCCCTCACAGCTATATTTATTCTAATTTAATATTATGACTTTTT
AAGGTAATTTTTTGTGACCTGTTCGGAGTGATTAGCGTTACAATTTGAACTGAAAGTGACATCCAGTGTT
TGTTCCTTGTGTAGATGCATCTCAAAAAAATGGTGGGCATAATAGTGTTGTTTATATATATCAAAAATAA
CAACTATAATAATAAGAATACATTTAATTTAGAAAATGCTTGGATTTCACTGGAACTAGGCTAGCATAAC
TTCGTATAATGTATGCTATACGAAGTTATGCTAGCGGATCCGGGAATTGGGAATTGGGCAATATTTAAAT
GGCGGCGCGCCGAATTCTTTTTTGCTCACCTGTGATTGCTCCTACTCAAATACAAAAACATCAAATTTTC
TGTCAATAAAGCATATTTATTTATATTTATTTTACAGGAAAGAATTCCTTTTAAAGTGTATTTTAACCTA
TAATGAAAAACGATTAAAAAAAATACATAAAATAATTCGAAAATTTTTGAATAGCCCAGGTTGATAAAAA
TTCATTTCATACGTTTTATAACTTATGCCCCTAAGTATTTTTTGACCATAGTGTTTCAATTCTACATTAA
TTTTACAGAGTAGAATGAAACGCCACCTACTCAGCCAAGAGGCGAAAAGGTTAGCTCGCCAAGCAGAGAG
GGCGCCAGTGCTCACTACTTTTTATAATTCTCAACTTCTTTTTCCAGACTCAGTTCGTATATATAGACCT
ATTTTCAATTTAACGTCGCCTGAGTGTGCATCAGCTGGGTTTTAGAGCTAGAAATAGCAAGTTAAAATAA
GGCTAGTCCGTTATCAACTTGAAAAAGTGGCACCGAGTCGGTGCTTTTTTTTTTGGTACCTCTAGAGATC
CACTAGTGTCGACGATGTAGGTCACGGTCTCGAAGCCGCGGTGCGGGTGCCAGGGCGTGCCCTTGGGCTC
CCCGGGCGCGTACTCCACCTCACCCATCTGGTCCATCATGATGAACGGGTCGAGGTGGCGGTAGTTGATC
CCGGCGAACGCGCGGCGCACCGGGAAGCCCTCGCCCTCGAAACCGCTGGGCGCGGTGGTCACGGTGAGCA
CGGGACGTGCGACGGCGTCGGCGGGTGCGGATACGCGGGGCAGCGTCAGCGGGTTCTCGACGGTCACGGC
GGGCATGTCGACACTAGTTCTAGCCAGCTTTTGTTCCCTTTAGTGAGGGTTAATTTCGAGCTTGGCGTAA
TCATGGTCATAGCTGTTTCCTGTGTGAAATTGTTATCCGCTCACAATTCCACACAACATACGAGCCGGAA
GCATAAAGTGTAAAGCCTGGGGTGCCTAATGAGTGAGCTAACTCACATTAATTGCGTTGCGCTCACTGCC
CGCTTTCCAGTCGGGAAACCTGTCGTGCCAGCTGCATTAATGAATCGGCCAACGCGCGGGGAGAGGCGGT
TTGCGTATTGGGCGCTCTTCCGCTTCCTCGCTCACTGACTCGCTGCGCTCGGTCGTTCGGCTGCGGCGAG
CGGTATCAGCTCACTCAAAGGCGGTAATACGGTTATCCACAGAATCAGGGGATAACGCAGGAAAGAACAT
GTGAGCAAAAGGCCAGCAAAAGGCCAGGAACCGTAAAAAGGCCGCGTTGCTGGCGTTTTTCCATAGGCTC
CGCCCCCCTGACGAGCATCACAAAAATCGACGCTCAAGTCAGAGGTGGCGAAACCCGACAGGACTATAAA
GATACCAGGCGTTTCCCCCTGGAAGCTCCCTCGTGCGCTCTCCTGTTCCGACCCTGCCGCTTACCGGATA
CCTGTCCGCCTTTCTCCCTTCGGGAAGCGTGGCGCTTTCTCATAGCTCACGCTGTAGGTATCTCAGTTCG
GTGTAGGTCGTTCGCTCCAAGCTGGGCTGTGTGCACGAACCCCCCGTTCAGCCCGACCGCTGCGCCTTAT
CCGGTAACTATCGTCTTGAGTCCAACCCGGTAAGACACGACTTATCGCCACTGGCAGCAGCCACTGGTAA
CAGGATTAGCAGAGCGAGGTATGTAGGCGGTGCTACAGAGTTCTTGAAGTGGTGGCCTAACTACGGCTAC
ACTAGAAGGACAGTATTTGGTATCTGCGCTCTGCTGAAGCCAGTTACCTTCGGAAAAAGAGTTGGTAGCT
CTTGATCCGGCAAACAAACCACCGCTGGTAGCGGTGGTTTTTTTGTTTGCAAGCAGCAGATTACGCGCAG
AAAAAAAGGATCTCAAGAAGATCCTTTGATCTTTTCTACGGGGTCTGACGCTCAGTGGAACGAAAACTCA
CGTTAAGGGATTTTGGTCATGAGATTATCAAAAAGGATCTTCACCTAGATCCTTTTAAATTAAAAATGAA
GTTTTAAATCAATCTAAAGTATATATGAGTAAACTTGGTCTGACAGTTACCAATGCTTAATCAGTGAGGC
ACCTATCTCAGCGATCTGTCTATTTCGTTCATCCATAGTTGCCTGACTCCCCGTCGTGTAGATAACTACG
ATACGGGAGGGCTTACCATCTGGCCCCAGTGCTGCAATGATACCGCGAGACCCACGCTCACCGGCTCCAG
ATTTATCAGCAATAAACCAGCCAGCCGGAAGGGCCGAGCGCAGAAGTGGTCCTGCAACTTTATCCGCCTC
CATCCAGTCTATTAATTGTTGCCGGGAAGCTAGAGTAAGTAGTTCGCCAGTTAATAGTTTGCGCAACGTT
GTTGCCATTGCTACAGGCATCGTGGTGTCACGCTCGTCGTTTGGTATGGCTTCATTCAGCTCCGGTTCCC
AACGATCAAGGCGAGTTACATGATCCCCCATGTTGTGCAAAAAAGCGGTTAGCTCCTTCGGTCCTCCGAT
CGTTGTCAGAAGTAAGTTGGCCGCAGTGTTATCACTCATGGTTATGGCAGCACTGCATAATTCTCTTACT
GTCATGCCATCCGTAAGATGCTTTTCTGTGACTGGTGAGTACTCAACCAAGTCATTCTGAGAATAGTGTA
TGCGGCGACCGAGTTGCTCTTGCCCGGCGTCAATACGGGATAATACCGCGCCACATAGCAGAACTTTAAA
AGTGCTCATCATTGGAAAACGTTCTTCGGGGCGAAAACTCTCAAGGATCTTACCGCTGTTGAGATCCAGT
TCGATGTAACCCACTCGTGCACCCAACTGATCTTCAGCATCTTTTACTTTCACCAGCGTTTCTGGGTGAG
CAAAAACAGGAAGGCAAAATGCCGCAAAAAAGGGAATAAGGGCGACACGGAAATGTTGAATACTCATACT
CTTCCTTTTTCAATATTATTGAAGCATTTATCAGGGTTATTGTCTCATGAGCGGATACATATTTGAATGT
ATTTAGAAAAATAAACAAATAGGGGTTCCGCGCACATTTCCCCGAAAAGTGCCAC
Features (pLannotate 1.2.2; 16 found; start..end, strand, type, name):
      4..432     +  rep_origin     f1 ori (sequence partly withheld): f1 bacteriophage origin of replication; arrow indicates direction of (+) strand synthesis
    463..620     -  CDS            lacZα (fragment): LacZα fragment of β-galactosidase; lacZ fragment
    623..641     +  promoter       T7 promoter: promoter for bacteriophage T7 RNA polymerase
    666..4802    +  gene           mini-white: white; This modified version of the white gene lacks part of the first intron.
   4809..4842    -  protein_bind   loxP: Cre-mediated recombination occurs in the 8-bp core sequence (GCATACAT). Cre recombinase
   4901..5321    +  promoter       dU6-3 promoter: RNA polymerase III promoter for Drosophila U6-3 snRNA (Port et al., 2014)
   5342..5417    +  misc_RNA       gRNA scaffold: guide RNA scaffold for the Streptococcus pyogenes CRISPR/Cas9 system
   5472..5541    +  protein_bind   attB: attB site for the φC31 integrase (Groth et al., 2000) phage φC31 integrase
   5760..5778    -  promoter       T3 promoter: promoter for bacteriophage T3 RNA polymerase
   5823..5839    -  protein_bind   lac operator: The lac repressor binds to the lac operator to inhibit transcription in E. coli. This inhibition can be relieved by adding lactose or isopropyl-β-D-thiogalactopyranoside (IPTG). lac repressor encoded by lacI
   5847..5877    -  promoter       lac promoter: promoter for the E. coli lac operon
   5892..5913    -  protein_bind   CAP binding site: CAP binding activates transcription in the presence of cAMP. E. coli catabolite activator protein
   5926..6018    -  CDS            lacI (fragment): lac repressor; lacI; The lac repressor binds to the lac operator to inhibit transcription in E. coli. This inhibition can be relieved by adding lactose or isopropyl-β-D-thiogalactopyranoside (IPTG).
   6201..6789    -  rep_origin     ori: high-copy-number ColE1/pMB1/pBR322/pUC origin of replication
   6960..7820    -  CDS            AmpR: β-lactamase; bla; confers resistance to ampicillin, carbenicillin, and related antibiotics
   7821..7925    -  promoter       AmpR promoter: bla
