[The description below was written by a language model from this plasmid's Addgene catalogue record and pLannotate feature annotations shown in this document.]
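Description:
gRNA[bTub].1026C is a Drosophila melanogaster CRISPR guide RNA expression and transgenesis plasmid of about 7.9 kb, built by Gibson assembly on a "white+attB" backbone. In E. coli it is maintained as a high-copy plasmid through a ColE1/pUC-type origin and selected with ampicillin via the β-lactamase gene and its native promoter. The bacterial portion also carries an f1 phage origin, residual lacZα and lacI fragments, lac promoter/operator elements, and flanking T7 and T3 promoters. These are remnants of a standard cloning-vector framework and do not act on the payload.

The functional cassette consists of the Drosophila U6-3 snRNA promoter, an RNA polymerase III promoter. It is followed by a short gap in the annotation where the targeting spacer sits, and then by the Streptococcus pyogenes Cas9 guide RNA scaffold. Together these produce a single guide RNA directed against bTub, which by its name is presumably a β-tubulin gene, although the record does not specify which locus. The plasmid does not encode Cas9, so the nuclease must be supplied separately, for example from another transgenic line.

For germline transformation, a φC31 attB site allows integrase-mediated, site-specific insertion into an attP docking site in the fly genome. The mini-white gene provides an eye-colour marker for identifying transformants in a white mutant background. A single loxP site lies between mini-white and the guide cassette. The associated publication concerns precision guided sterile male production for insect population control, which is consistent with using the plasmid to generate gRNA-expressing fly lines to be crossed to Cas9 strains.
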