Addgene plasmid #112691: gRNA[bTub].1026C
Purpose: express gRNA targeting bTub under dU6-3 promoter
Depositing lab: Omar Akbari. Depositing organization: University of California, San Diego (UCSD). Publication: Transforming insect population control with precision guided sterile males with demonstration in flies. Kandul NP, Liu J, Sanchez C HM, Wu SL, Marshall JM, Akbari OS. Nat Commun. 2019 Jan 8;10(1):84. doi: 10.1038/s41467-018-07964-7. PubMed 30622266.
Backbone
  Vector backbone: white+attB
  Vector type: CRISPR
  Selectable markers: mini-white
Growth in bacteria
  Bacterial resistance: Ampicillin, 100 μg/mL
  Growth temperature: 37°C
  Growth strain: DH5alpha
  Copy number: High Copy
Gene/Insert
  Gene/Insert name: U6.3-gRNA[bTub]
  gRNA/shRNA sequence: CCTGAGTGTGCATCAGCTGG
  Species: D. melanogaster (fly)
  Promoter: dU6-3
  Cloning method: Gibson Cloning
  Sequencing primers: 5′ unknown
Terms and licenses: Academic/Nonprofit Terms; Industry Terms: Not Available to Industry
How to cite: gRNA[bTub].1026C was a gift from Omar Akbari (Addgene plasmid # 112691 ; http://n2t.net/addgene:112691 ; RRID:Addgene_112691)
